>Addgene plasmid #122056 | pRRLSIN.cPPT.PGK.MD(ND2bHLH)WCS.WPRE | addgene full sequence | sequence record 235399 | Addgene NGS Result
GGGGATCCCATCGATTCGAATTCCCGCCACCATGGAGCTTCTATCGCCGCCACTCCGGGACATAGACTTG
ACAGGCCCCGACGGCTCTCTCTGCTCCTTTGAGACAGCAGACGACTTCTATGATGACCCGTGTTTCGACT
CACCAGACCTGCGCTTTTTTGAGGACCTGGACCCGCGCCTGGTGCACATGGGAGCCCTCCTGAAACCGGA
GGAGCACGCACACTTCCCTACTGCGGTGCACCCAGGCCCAGGCGCTCGTGAGGATGAGCATGTGCGCGCG
CCCAGCGGGCACCACCAGGCGGGTCGCTGCTTGCTGGCGGCCGCCAAGGCGTGCAAGCGCAAGACCACCA
ACGCTGATCGGCGCCAGAAGGCCAACGCGCGGGAGCGCAACCGCATGCACGACCTGAACGCGGCTCTGGA
CAACCTGCGCAAGGTGGTGCCCTGCTACTCCAAGACGCAGAAGCTGTCCAAGATCGAGACCCTGCGCCTG
GCCAAGAACTACATCTGGGCTCTCTCGGAGATCTTGCGCTCCGGGCAGGACGCCGCGCCCCCTGGCGCCG
CTGCCTTCTACGCACCTGGACCGCTGCCCCCAGGCCGTGGCAGCGAGCACTACAGTGGCGACTCAGATGC
ATCCAGCCCGCGCTCCAACTGCTCTGATGGCATGATGGATTACAGCGGCCCCCCAAGCGGCCCCCGGCGG
CAGAATGGCTACGACACCGCCTACTACAGTGAGGCGGCGCGCGAGTCCAGGCCAGGGAAGAGTGCGGCTG
TGTCGAGCCTCGACTGCCTGTCACCCATAGTGGAGCGCATCTCCACAGACAGCCCCGCTGCGCCTGCGCT
GCTTTTGGCAGATGCACCACCAGAGTCGCCTCCGGGTCCGCCAGAGGGGGCATCCCTAAGCGACACAGAA
CAGGGAACCCAGACCCCGTCTCCCGACGCCGCCCCTCAGTGTCCTGCAGGCTCAAACCCCAATGCGATTT
ATCAGGTGCTTTGAGTCGAGCCTCTAGAACTATAGTGAGTCGTATTACTCGACAATCAACCTCTGGATTA
CAAAATTTGTGAAAGATTGACTGGTATTCTTAACTATGTTGCTCCTTTTACGCTATGTGGATACGCTGCT
TTAATGCCTTTGTATCATGCTATTGCTTCCCGTATGGCTTTCATTTTCTCCTCCTTGTATAAATCCTGGT
TGCTGTCTCTTTATGAGGAGTTGTGGCCCGTTGTCAGGCAACGTGGCGTGGTGTGCACTGTGTTTGCTGA
CGCAACCCCCACTGGTTGGGGCATTGCCACCACCTGTCAGCTCCTTTCCGGGACTTTCGCTTTCCCCCTC
CCTATTGCCACGGCGGAACTCATCGCCGCCTGCCTTGCCCGCTGCTGGACAGGGGCTCGGCTGTTGGGCA
CTGACAATTCCGTGGTGTTGTCGGGGAAGCTGACGTCCTTTCCATGGCTGCTCGCCTGTGTTGCCACCTG
GATTCTGCGCGGGACGTCCTTCTGCTACGTCCCTTCGGCCCTCAATCCAGCGGACCTTCCTTCCCGCGGC
CTGCTGCCGGCTCTGCGGCCTCTTCCGCGTCTTCGCCTTCGCCCTCAGACGAGTCGGATCTCCCTTTGGG
CCGCCTCCCCGCCTGGAATTCGAGCTCGGTACCTTTAAGACCAATGACTTACAAGGCAGCTGTAGATCTT
AGCCACTTTTTAAAAGAAAAGGGGGGACTGGAAGGGCTAATTCACTCCCAACGAAGACAAGATCTGCTTT
TTGCTTGTACTGGGTCTCTCTGGTTAGACCAGATCTGAGCCTGGGAGCTCTCTGGCTAACTAGGGAACCC
ACTGCTTAAGCCTCAATAAAGCTTGCCTTGAGTGCTTCAAGTAGTGTGTGCCCGTCTGTTGTGTGACTCT
GGTAACTAGAGATCCCTCAGACCCTTTTAGTCAGTGTGGAAAATCTCTAGCAGTAGTAGTTCATGTCATC
TTATTATTCAGTATTTATAACTTGCAAAGAAATGAATATCAGAGAGTGAGAGGAACTTGTTTATTGCAGC
TTATAATGGTTACAAATAAAGCAATAGCATCACAAATTTCACAAATAAAGCATTTTTTTCACTGCATTCT
AGTTGTGGTTTGTCCAAACTCATCAATGTATCTTATCATGTCTGGCTCTAGCTATCCCGCCCCTAACTCC
GCCCATCCCGCCCCTAACTCCGCCCAGTTCCGCCCATTCTCCGCCCCATGGCTGACTAATTTTTTTTATT
TATGCAGAGGCCGAGGCCGCCTCGGCCTCTGAGCTATTCCAGAAGTAGTGAGGAGGCTTTTTTGGAGGCC
TAGGGACGTACCCAATTCGCCCTATAGTGAGTCGTATTACGCGCGCTCACTGGCCGTCGTTTTACAACGT
CGTGACTGGGAAAACCCTGGCGTTACCCAACTTAATCGCCTTGCAGCACATCCCCCTTTCGCCAGCTGGC
GTAATAGCGAAGAGGCCCGCACCGATCGCCCTTCCCAACAGTTGCGCAGCCTGAATGGCGAATGGG
[124 nt withheld, positions 2517-2640]
C
[91 nt withheld, positions 2642-2732]
A
[49 nt withheld, positions 2734-2782]
CCTTTGACGTTGGAGTCCACGTTCTTT
[37 nt withheld, positions 2810-2846]
ACCCTATCTCGGTCTATTCTTTTGATTTATAAGGGATTTTGCCGATTTCGGCCTATTGGTTAAAAAATGA
GCTGATTTAACAAAAATTTAACGCGAATTTTAACAAAATATTAACGCTTACAATTTAGGTGGCACTTTTC
GGGGAAATGTGCGCGGAACCCCTATTTGTTTATTTTTCTAAATACATTCAAATATGTATCCGCTCATGAG
ACAATAACCCTGATAAATGCTTCAATAATATTGAAAAAGGAAGAGTATGAGTATTCAACATTTCCGTGTC
GCCCTTATTCCCTTTTTTGCGGCATTTTGCCTTCCTGTTTTTGCTCACCCAGAAACGCTGGTGAAAGTAA
AAGATGCTGAAGATCAGTTGGGTGCACGAGTGGGTTACATCGAACTGGATCTCAACAGCGGTAAGATCCT
TGAGAGTTTTCGCCCCGAAGAACGTTTTCCAATGATGAGCACTTTTAAAGTTCTGCTATGTGGCGCGGTA
TTATCCCGTATTGACGCCGGGCAAGAGCAACTCGGTCGCCGCATACACTATTCTCAGAATGACTTGGTTG
AGTACTCACCAGTCACAGAAAAGCATCTTACGGATGGCATGACAGTAAGAGAATTATGCAGTGCTGCCAT
AACCATGAGTGATAACACTGCGGCCAACTTACTTCTGACAACGATCGGAGGACCGAAGGAGCTAACCGCT
TTTTTGCACAACATGGGGGATCATGTAACTCGCCTTGATCGTTGGGAACCGGAGCTGAATGAAGCCATAC
CAAACGACGAGCGTGACACCACGATGCCTGTAGCAATGGCAACAACGTTGCGCAAACTATTAACTGGCGA
ACTACTTACTCTAGCTTCCCGGCAACAATTAATAGACTGGATGGAGGCGGATAAAGTTGCAGGACCACTT
CTGCGCTCGGCCCTTCCGGCTGGCTGGTTTATTGCTGATAAATCTGGAGCCGGTGAGCGTGGGTCTCGCG
GTATCATTGCAGCACTGGGGCCAGATGGTAAGCCCTCCCGTATCGTAGTTATCTACACGACGGGGAGTCA
GGCAACTATGGATGAACGAAATAGACAGATCGCTGAGATAGGTGCCTCACTGATTAAGCATTGGTAACTG
TCAGACCAAGTTTACTCATATATACTTTAGATTGATTTAAAACTTCATTTTTAATTTAAAAGGATCTAGG
TGAAGATCCTTTTTGATAATCTCATGACCAAAATCCCTTAACGTGAGTTTTCGTTCCACTGAGCGTCAGA
CCCCGTAGAAAAGATCAAAGGATCTTCTTGAGATCCTTTTTTTCTGCGCGTAATCTGCTGCTTGCAAACA
AAAAAACCACCGCTACCAGCGGTGGTTTGTTTGCCGGATCAAGAGCTACCAACTCTTTTTCCGAAGGTAA
CTGGCTTCAGCAGAGCGCAGATACCAAATACTGTTCTTCTAGTGTAGCCGTAGTTAGGCCACCACTTCAA
GAACTCTGTAGCACCGCCTACATACCTCGCTCTGCTAATCCTGTTACCAGTGGCTGCTGCCAGTGGCGAT
AAGTCGTGTCTTACCGGGTTGGACTCAAGACGATAGTTACCGGATAAGGCGCAGCGGTCGGGCTGAACGG
GGGGTTCGTGCACACAGCCCAGCTTGGAGCGAACGACCTACACCGAACTGAGATACCTACAGCGTGAGCT
ATGAGAAAGCGCCACGCTTCCCGAAGGGAGAAAGGCGGACAGGTATCCGGTAAGCGGCAGGGTCGGAACA
GGAGAGCGCACGAGGGAGCTTCCAGGGGGAAACGCCTGGTATCTTTATAGTCCTGTCGGGTTTCGCCACC
TCTGACTTGAGCGTCGATTTTTGTGATGCTCGTCAGGGGGGCGGAGCCTATGGAAAAACGCCAGCAACGC
GGCCTTTTTACGGTTCCTGGCCTTTTGCTGGCCTTTTGCTCACATGTTCTTTCCTGCGTTATCCCCTGAT
TCTGTGGATAACCGTATTACCGCCTTTGAGTGAGCTGATACCGCTCGCCGCAGCCGAACGACCGAGCGCA
GCGAGTCAGTGAGCGAGGAAGCGGAAGAGCGCCCAATACGCAAACCGCCTCTCCCCGCGCGTTGGCCGAT
TCATTAATGCAGCTGGCACGACAGGTTTCCCGACTGGAAAGCGGGCAGTGAGCGCAACGCAATTAATGTG
AGTTAGCTCACTCATTAGGCACCCCAGGCTTTACACTTTATGCTTCCGGCTCGTATGTTGTGTGGAATTG
TGAGCGGATAACAATTTCACACAGGAAACAGCTATGACCATGATTACGCCAAGCGCGCAATTAACCCTCA
CTAAAGGGAACAAAAGCTGGAGCTGCAAGCTTAATGTAGTCTTATGCAATACTCTTGTAGTCTTGCAACA
TGGTAACGATGAGTTAGCAACATGCCTTACAAGGAGAGAAAAAGCACCGTGCATGCCGATTGGTGGAAGT
AAGGTGGTACGATCGTGCCTTATTAGGAAGGCAACAGACGGGTCTGACATGGATTGGACGAACCACTGAA
TTGCCGCATTGCAGAGATATTGTATTTAAGTGCCTAGCTCGATACATAAACGGGTCTCTCTGGTTAGACC
AGATCTGAGCCTGGGAGCTCTCTGGCTAACTAGGGAACCCACTGCTTAAGCCTCAATAAAGCTTGCCTTG
AGTGCTTCAAGTAGTGTGTGCCCGTCTGTTGTGTGACTCTGGTAACTAGAGATCCCTCAGACCCTTTTAG
TCAGTGTGGAAAATCTCTAGCAGTGGCGCCCGAACAGGGACTTGAAAGCGAAAGGGAAACCAGAGGAGCT
CTCTCGACGCAGGACTCGGCTTGCTGAAGCGCGCACGGCAAGAGGCGAGGGGCGGCGACTGGTGAGTACG
CCAAAAATTTTGACTAGCGGAGGCTAGAAGGAGAGAGATGGGTGCGAGAGCGTCAGTATTAAGCGGGGGA
GAATTAGATCGCGATGGGAAAAAATTCGGTTAAGGCCAGGGGGAAAGAAAAAATATAAATTAAAACATAT
AGTATGGGCAAGCAGGGAGCTAGAACGATTCGCAGTTAATCCTGGCCTGTTAGAAACATCAGAAGGCTGT
AGACAAATACTGGGACAGCTACAACCATCCCTTCAGACAGGATCAGAAGAACTTAGATCATTATATAATA
CAGTAGCAACCCTCTATTGTGTGCATCAAAGGATAGAGATAAAAGACACCAAGGAAGCTTTAGACAAGAT
AGAGGAAGAGCAAAACAAAAGTAAGACCACCGCACAGCAAGCGGCCGCTGATCTTCAGACCTGGAGGAGG
AGATATGAGGGACAATTGGAGAAGTGAATTATATAAATATAAAGTAGTAAAAATTGAACCATTAGGAGTA
GCACCCACCAAGGCAAAGAGAAGAGTGGTGCAGAGAGAAAAAAGAGCAGTGGGAATAGGAGCTTTGTTCC
TTGGGTTCTTGGGAGCAGCAGGAAGCACTATGGGCGCAGCGTCAATGACGCTGACGGTACAGGCCAGACA
ATTATTGTCTGGTATAGTGCAGCAGCAGAACAATTTGCTGAGGGCTATTGAGGCGCAACAGCATCTGTTG
CAACTCACAGTCTGGGGCATCAAGCAGCTCCAGGCAAGAATCCTGGCTGTGGAAAGATACCTAAAGGATC
AACAGCTCCTGGGGATTTGGGGTTGCTCTGGAAAACTCATTTGCACCACTGCTGTGCCTTGGAATGCTAG
TTGGAGTAATAAATCTCTGGAACAGATTTGGAATCACACGACCTGGATGGAGTGGGACAGAGAAATTAAC
AATTACACAAGCTTAATACACTCCTTAATTGAAGAATCGCAAAACCAGCAAGAAAAGAATGAACAAGAAT
TATTGGAATTAGATAAATGGGCAAGTTTGTGGAATTGGTTTAACATAACAAATTGGCTGTGGTATATAAA
ATTATTCATAATGATAGTAGGAGGCTTGGTAGGTTTAAGAATAGTTTTTGCTGTACTTTCTATAGTGAAT
AGAGTTAGGCAGGGATATTCACCATTATCGTTTCAGACCCACCTCCCAACCCCGAGGGGACCCGACAGGC
CCGAAGGAATAGAAGAAGAAGGTGGAGAGAGAGACAGAGACAGATCCATTCGATTAGTGAACGGATCTCG
ACGGTATCGGTTAACTTTTAAAAGAAAAGGGGGGATTGGGGGGTACAGTGCAGGGGAAAGAATAGTAGAC
ATAATAGCAACAGACATACAAACTAAAGAATTACAAAAACAAATTACAAAAATTCAAAATTTTATCGATC
ACGAGACTAGCCTCGAGAAGCTTGATATCGAATTCCACGGGGTTGGGGTTGCGCCTTTTCCAAGGCAGCC
CTGGGTTTGCGCAGGGACGCGGCTGCTCTGGGCGTGGTTCCGGGAAACGCAGCGGCGCCGACCCTGGGTC
TCGCACATTCTTCACGTCCGTTCGCAGCGTCACCCGGATCTTCGCCGCTACCCTTGTGGGCCCCCCGGCG
ACGCTTCCTGCTCCGCCCCTAAGTCGGGAAGGTTCCTTGCGGTTCGCGGCGTGCCGGACGTGACAAACGG
AAGCCGCACGTCTCACTAGTACCCTCGCAGACGGACAGCGCCAGGGAGCAATGGCAGCGCGCCGACCGCG
ATGGGCTGTGGCCAATAGCGGCTGCTCAGCAGGGCGCGCCGAGAGCAGCGGCCGGGAAGGGGCGGTGCGG
GAGGCGGGGTGTGGGGCGGTAGTGTGGGCCCTGTTCCTGCCCGCGCGGTGTTCCGCATTCTGCAAGCCTC
CGGAGCGCACGTCGGCAGTCGGCTCCCTCGTTGACCGAATCACCGACCTCTCTCCCCAG
Features (pLannotate 1.2.2; 27 found; start..end, strand, type, name):
     32..991     +  CDS            Myod1: MYOD1_MOUSE - Also known as Myod. Experimental evidence at protein level: Swiss-Prot protein existence level 1. Acts as a transcriptional activator that promotes transcription of muscle-specific target genes and plays a role in muscle differentiation (PubMed:16901893). Together with MYF5 and MYOG, co-occupies muscle-specific gene promoter core region during myogenesis. Induces fibroblasts to differentiate into myoblasts. Interacts with and is inhibited by the twist protein. This interaction probably involves the basic domains of both proteins (PubMed:21798092, PubMed:3175662). From Mus musculu
   1010..1027    -  promoter       T7 promoter (fragment): promoter for bacteriophage T7 RNA polymerase
   1034..1622    +  misc_feature   WPRE: woodchuck hepatitis virus posttranscriptional regulatory element
   1639..1707    +  CDS            nef (fragment): NEF_HV1Z2 - Experimental evidence at protein level: Swiss-Prot protein existence level 1. Extracellular Nef protein targets CD4(+) T-lymphocytes for apoptosis by interacting with CXCR4 surface receptors. From Human immunodeficiency virus type 1 group M subtype D (isolate Z2/CDC-Z34) (HIV-1).
   1709..1942    +  LTR            3' LTR (ΔU3): self-inactivating 3' long terminal repeat (LTR) from HIV-1
   2014..2135    +  polyA_signal   SV40 poly(A) signal: SV40 polyadenylation signal
   2175..2310    +  rep_origin     SV40 ori: SV40 origin of replication
   2331..2349    -  promoter       T7 promoter: promoter for bacteriophage T7 RNA polymerase
   2357..2512    +  CDS            lacZα (fragment): LacZα fragment of β-galactosidase; lacZ fragment
   2517..2945    +  rep_origin     f1 ori (sequence partly withheld): f1 bacteriophage origin of replication; arrow indicates direction of (+) strand synthesis
   2998..3102    +  promoter       AmpR promoter: bla
   3103..3963    +  CDS            AmpR: β-lactamase; bla; confers resistance to ampicillin, carbenicillin, and related antibiotics
   4134..4722    +  rep_origin     ori: high-copy-number ColE1/pMB1/pBR322/pUC origin of replication
   4905..4997    +  CDS            lacI (fragment): lac repressor; lacI; The lac repressor binds to the lac operator to inhibit transcription in E. coli. This inhibition can be relieved by adding lactose or isopropyl-β-D-thiogalactopyranoside (IPTG).
   5010..5031    +  protein_bind   CAP binding site: CAP binding activates transcription in the presence of cAMP. E. coli catabolite activator protein
   5046..5076    +  promoter       lac promoter: promoter for the E. coli lac operon
   5084..5100    +  protein_bind   lac operator: The lac repressor binds to the lac operator to inhibit transcription in E. coli. This inhibition can be relieved by adding lactose or isopropyl-β-D-thiogalactopyranoside (IPTG). lac repressor encoded by lacI
   5145..5163    +  promoter       T3 promoter: promoter for bacteriophage T3 RNA polymerase
   5191..5417    +  promoter       RSV promoter: Rous sarcoma virus enhancer/promoter
   5418..5598    +  LTR            5' LTR (truncated): truncated 5' long terminal repeat (LTR) from HIV-1
   5645..5770    +  misc_feature   HIV-1 Ψ: packaging signal of human immunodeficiency virus type 1
   5754..6117    +  CDS            HIV-1 gag (fragment): gag protein from human immunodeficiency virus 1; gag
   6263..6496    +  misc_feature   RRE: The Rev response element (RRE) of HIV-1 allows for Rev-dependent mRNA export from the nucleus to the cytoplasm.
   6873..6973    +  CDS            Rev (fragment): human immunodeficiency virus 1 (HIV-1) Rev protein; rev; enhances nuclear export of unspliced and incompletely spliced viral mRNAs
   6992..7109    +  misc_feature   cPPT/CTS: central polypurine tract and central termination sequence of HIV-1
   7129..7152    -  misc_feature   MCS (fragment): pBluescript multiple cloning site
   7155..7665    +  promoter       hPGK promoter: human phosphoglycerate kinase 1 promoter
