[The description below was written by a language model from this plasmid's Addgene catalogue record and pLannotate feature annotations shown in this document.]
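Description:
pRRLSIN.cPPT.PGK.MD(ND2bHLH)WCS.WPRE is a third-generation, self-inactivating HIV-1-based lentiviral transfer plasmid of 7,665 bp, built on the pRRLSIN.cPPT.PGK.WPRE backbone for expression in mammalian cells. In bacteria it is maintained through a ColE1/pUC-type origin and selected with ampicillin via the bla gene. The catalogue entry lists it as low copy and names a recombination-tolerant strain for growth, which is common for LTR-containing plasmids. An f1 origin, an SV40 origin and poly(A) signal, and remnants of a pBluescript-type cloning region (lac promoter/operator, lacZα fragment, T3 and T7 promoters) are also annotated in the backbone.

The viral cassette begins with an RSV promoter fused to a truncated 5' LTR, which makes genomic RNA production in packaging cells Tat-independent. This is followed by the Ψ packaging signal with a partial gag sequence, the Rev response element for Rev-dependent nuclear export, and the cPPT/CTS, which aids nuclear import of the reverse-transcribed genome. An internal human PGK promoter drives the 963 bp insert. A WPRE lies downstream to enhance transcript expression, and the ΔU3 3' LTR inactivates LTR promoter activity after integration.

The insert is a mouse MyoD chimera in which the MyoD bHLH domain is replaced by that of NeuroD2. It also carries the W96A, C98A and S253P substitutions, intended to prevent MyoD interaction with PBX/MEIS cofactors. The automated annotation labels the whole reading frame simply as Myod1. No epitope tag, reporter or mammalian selection marker is annotated. The construct serves to deliver this chimera stably, and the associated study examined how DNA binding site specificity determines myogenic versus neurogenic lineage outcomes.
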