Addgene plasmid #122056: pRRLSIN.cPPT.PGK.MD(ND2bHLH)WCS.WPRE
Purpose: Lentiviral expression of a MyoD chimeric protein substituted with the NeuroD2 bHLH domain and point mutations to prevent MyoD interaction with PBX/MEIS: W96A, C98A, and S253P
Depositing lab: Stephen Tapscott. Depositing organization: Fred Hutchinson Cancer Center. Publication: Conversion of MyoD to a neurogenic factor: binding site specificity determines lineage. Fong AP, Yao Z, Zhong JW, Johnson NM, Farr GH 3rd, Maves L, Tapscott SJ. Cell Rep. 2015 Mar 31;10(12):1937-46. doi: 10.1016/j.celrep.2015.02.055. Epub 2015 Mar 19. PubMed 25801030.
Backbone
  Vector backbone: pRRLSIN.cPPT.PGK.WPRE
  Backbone size w/o insert (bp): 6667
  Total vector size (bp): 7665
  Vector type: Mammalian Expression, Lentiviral
Growth in bacteria
  Bacterial resistance: Ampicillin, 100 μg/mL
  Growth temperature: 37°C
  Growth strain: NEB Stable
  Copy number: Low Copy
Gene/Insert
  Gene/Insert name: MD(ND2bHLH)WCS (alt name: M(N)WCS)
  Species: M. musculus (mouse)
  Insert size (bp): 963
  Mutation: MyoD chimeric protein substituted with the NeuroD2 bHLH domain and point mutations W96A, C98A, and S253P
  GenBank ID: NM_010866.2 NM_010895.3
  Entrez Gene: Myod1 (a.k.a. MYF3, MyoD, Myod-1, bHLHc1); Neurod2 (a.k.a. Ndrf, bHLHa1)
  Cloning method: Unknown
  Sequencing primers: 5′ AGTCGGCTCCCTCGTTGACC; 3′ CAGCGTATCCACATAGCGTAAA
Terms and licenses: Academic/Nonprofit Terms; Industry Terms: Not Available to Industry
How to cite: pRRLSIN.cPPT.PGK.MD(ND2bHLH)WCS.WPRE was a gift from Stephen Tapscott (Addgene plasmid # 122056 ; http://n2t.net/addgene:122056 ; RRID:Addgene_122056)
