>Addgene plasmid #122056 | pRRLSIN.cPPT.PGK.MD(ND2bHLH)WCS.WPRE | depositor partial sequence | sequence record 232590 | MD(ND2bHLH)WCS insert
ATGGAGCTTCTATCGCCGCCACTCCGGGACATAGACTTGACAGGCCCCGACGGCTCTCTCTGCTCCTTTG
AGACAGCAGACGACTTCTATGATGACCCGTGTTTCGACTCACCAGACCTGCGCTTTTTTGAGGACCTGGA
CCCGCGCCTGGTGCACATGGGAGCCCTCCTGAAACCGGAGGAGCACGCACACTTCCCTACTGCGGTGCAC
CCAGGCCCAGGCGCTCGTGAGGATGAGCATGTGCGCGCGCCCAGCGGGCACCACCAGGCGGGTCGCTGCT
TGCTGGCGGCCGCCAAGGCGTGCAAGCGCAAGACCACCAACGCTGATCGGCGCCAGAAGGCCAACGCGCG
GGAGCGCAACCGCATGCACGACCTGAACGCGGCTCTGGACAACCTGCGCAAGGTGGTGCCCTGCTACTCC
AAGACGCAGAAGCTGTCCAAGATCGAGACCCTGCGCCTGGCCAAGAACTACATCTGGGCTCTCTCGGAGA
TCTTGCGCTCCGGGCAGGACGCCGCGCCCCCTGGCGCCGCTGCCTTCTACGCACCTGGACCGCTGCCCCC
AGGCCGTGGCAGCGAGCACTACAGTGGCGACTCAGATGCATCCAGCCCGCGCTCCAACTGCTCTGATGGC
ATGATGGATTACAGCGGCCCCCCAAGCGGCCCCCGGCGGCAGAATGGCTACGACACCGCCTACTACAGTG
AGGCGGCGCGCGAGTCCAGGCCAGGGAAGAGTGCGGCTGTGTCGAGCCTCGACTGCCTGTCCAGCATAGT
GGAGCGCATCTCCACAGACAGCCCCGCTGCGCCTGCGCTGCTTTTGGCAGATGCACCACCAGAGTCGCCT
CCGGGTCCGCCAGAGGGGGCATCCCTAAGCGACACAGAACAGGGAACCCAGACCCCGTCTCCCGACGCCG
CCCCTCAGTGTCCTGCAGGCTCAAACCCCAATGCGATTTATCAGGTGCTTTGA
